>Addgene plasmid #169498 | pTS1047-Tier1-PhCMV-YPet-p2A-PuroR | addgene full sequence | sequence record 364232 | Addgene NGS Result
CCACCCCAACTTGTTTATTGCAGCTTATAATGGTTACAAATAAAGCAATAGCATCACAAATTTCACAAAT
AAAGCATTTTTTTCACTGCATTCTAGTTGTGGTTTGTCCAAACTCATCAATGTATCTTATCATGTCTGTA
TACCGTCGACCTCTAGCTAGAGCTTGGCGTAATCATGGTCATAGCTGTTTCCTGTGTGAAATTGTTATCC
GCTCACAATTCCACACAACATACGAGCCGGAAGCATAAAGTGTAAAGCCTGGGGTGCCTAATGAGTGAGC
TAACTCACATTAATTGCGTTGCGCTCACTGCCCGCTTTCCAGTCGGGAAACCTGTCGTGCCAGCTGCATT
AATGAATCGGCCAACGCGCGGGGAGAGGCGGTTTGCGTATTGGGCGCTCTTCCGCTTCCTCGCTCACTGA
CTCGCTGCGCTCGGTCGTTCGGCTGCGGCGAGCGGTATCAGCTCACTCAAAGGCGGTAATACGGTTATCC
ACAGAATCAGGGGATAACGCAGGAAAGAACATGTGAGCAAAAGGCCAGCAAAAGGCCAGGAACCGTAAAA
AGGCCGCGTTGCTGGCGTTTTTCCATAGGCTCCGCCCCCCTGACGAGCATCACAAAAATCGACGCTCAAG
TCAGAGGTGGCGAAACCCGACAGGACTATAAAGATACCAGGCGTTTCCCCCTGGAAGCTCCCTCGTGCGC
TCTCCTGTTCCGACCCTGCCGCTTACCGGATACCTGTCCGCCTTTCTCCCTTCGGGAAGCGTGGCGCTTT
CTCATAGCTCACGCTGTAGGTATCTCAGTTCGGTGTAGGTCGTTCGCTCCAAGCTGGGCTGTGTGCACGA
ACCCCCCGTTCAGCCCGACCGCTGCGCCTTATCCGGTAACTATCGTCTTGAGTCCAACCCGGTAAGACAC
GACTTATCGCCACTGGCAGCAGCCACTGGTAACAGGATTAGCAGAGCGAGGTATGTAGGCGGTGCTACAG
AGTTCTTGAAGTGGTGGCCTAACTACGGCTACACTAGAAGAACAGTATTTGGTATCTGCGCTCTGCTGAA
GCCAGTTACCTTCGGAAAAAGAGTTGGTAGCTCTTGATCCGGCAAACAAACCACCGCTGGTAGCGGTGGT
TTTTTTGTTTGCAAGCAGCAGATTACGCGCAGAAAAAAAGGATCTCAAGAAGATCCTTTGATCTTTTCTA
CGGGGTCTGACGCTCAGTGGAACGAAAACTCACGTTAAGGGATTTTGGTCATGAGATTATCAAAAAGGAT
CTTCACCTAGATCCTTTTAAATTAAAAATGAAGTTTTAAATCAATCTAAAGTATATATGAGTAAACTTGG
TCTGACAGTTACCAATGCTTAATCAGTGAGGCACCTATCTCAGCGATCTGTCTATTTCGTTCATCCATAG
TTGCCTGACTCCCCGTCGTGTAGATAACTACGATACGGGAGGGCTTACCATCTGGCCCCAGTGCTGCAAT
GATACCGCGAGACCCACGCTCACCGGCTCCAGATTTATCAGCAATAAACCAGCCAGCCGGAAGGGCCGAG
CGCAGAAGTGGTCCTGCAACTTTATCCGCCTCCATCCAGTCTATTAATTGTTGCCGGGAAGCTAGAGTAA
GTAGTTCGCCAGTTAATAGTTTGCGCAACGTTGTTGCCATTGCTACAGGCATCGTGGTGTCACGCTCGTC
GTTTGGTATGGCTTCATTCAGCTCCGGTTCCCAACGATCAAGGCGAGTTACATGATCCCCCATGTTGTGC
AAAAAAGCGGTTAGCTCCTTCGGTCCTCCGATCGTTGTCAGAAGTAAGTTGGCCGCAGTGTTATCACTCA
TGGTTATGGCAGCACTGCATAATTCTCTTACTGTCATGCCATCCGTAAGATGCTTTTCTGTGACTGGTGA
GTACTCAACCAAGTCATTCTGAGAATAGTGTATGCGGCGACCGAGTTGCTCTTGCCCGGCGTCAATACGG
GATAATACCGCGCCACATAGCAGAACTTTAAAAGTGCTCATCATTGGAAAACGTTCTTCGGGGCGAAAAC
TCTCAAGGATCTTACCGCTGTTGAGATCCAGTTCGATGTAACCCACTCGTGCACCCAACTGATCTTCAGC
ATCTTTTACTTTCACCAGCGTTTCTGGGTGAGCAAAAACAGGAAGGCAAAATGCCGCAAAAAAGGGAATA
AGGGCGACACGGAAATGTTGAATACTCATACTCTTCCTTTTTCAATATTATTGAAGCATTTATCAGGGTT
ATTGTCTCATGAGCGGATACATATTTGAATGTATTTAGAAAAATAAACAAATAGGGGTTCCGCGCACATT
TCCCCGAAAAGTGCCACCTGACGTCGACGGATCGGGAGATCTCCACGCGTGGTACCCTCGAGTTGACATT
GATTATTGAGTAGTTATTAATAGTAATCAATTACGGGGTCATTAGTTCATAGCCCATATATGGAGTTCCG
CGTTACATAACTTACGGTAAATGGCCCGCCTGGCTGACCGCCCAACGACCCCCGCCCATTGACGTCAATA
ATGACGTATGTTCCCATAGTAACGCCAATAGGGACTTTCCATTGACGTCAATGGGTGGAGTATTTACGGT
AAACTGCCCACTTGGCAGTACATCAAGTGTATCATATGCCAAGTACGCCCCCTATTGACGTCAATGACGG
TAAATGGCCCGCCTGGCATTATGCCCAGTACATGACCTTATGGGACTTTCCTACTTGGCAGTACATCTAC
GTATTAGTCATCGCTATTACCATGGTGATGCGGTTTTGGCAGTACATCAATGGGCGTGGATAGCGGTTTG
ACTCACGGGGATTTCCAAGTCTCCACCCCATTGACGTCAATGGGAGTTTGTTTTGGCACCAAAATCAACG
GGACTTTCCAAAATGTCGTAACAACTCCGCCCCATTGACGCAAATGGGCGGTAGGCGTGTACGGTGGGAG
GTCTATATAAGCAGAGCTCTCTGGCTAACTAGAGAACCCACTGCTTACTGGCTTATCGAAATTAATACGA
CTCACTATAGGGAGACCCAAGCTGTTCGAAGCGGAATTCACCATGACTAGTGGTGGTTCTGGTGTGAGCA
AAGGCGAAGAGCTGTTCACCGGCGTGGTGCCCATCCTGGTGGAGCTGGACGGCGACGTGAACGGCCACAA
GTTCAGCGTGAGCGGCGAGGGCGAGGGCGACGCCACCTACGGCAAGCTGACCCTGAAGCTGCTGTGCACC
ACCGGCAAGCTGCCCGTGCCCTGGCCCACCCTGGTGACCACCCTGGGCTACGGCGTGCAGTGCTTCGCCC
GGTACCCCGACCACATGAAGCAGCACGACTTCTTCAAGAGCGCCATGCCCGAGGGCTACGTGCAGGAGCG
GACCATCTTCTTCAAGGACGACGGCAACTACAAGACCCGGGCCGAGGTGAAGTTCGAGGGCGACACCCTG
GTGAACCGGATCGAGCTGAAGGGCATCGACTTCAAGGAGGACGGCAACATCCTGGGCCACAAGCTGGAGT
ACAACTACAACAGCCACAACGTGTACATCACCGCCGACAAGCAGAAGAACGGCATCAAGGCCAACTTCAA
GATCCGGCACAACATCGAGGACGGCGGCGTGCAGCTGGCCGACCACTACCAGCAGAACACCCCCATCGGC
GACGGCCCCGTGCTGCTGCCCGACAACCACTACCTGAGCTACCAGAGCGCCCTGTTCAAGGACCCCAACG
AGAAGCGGGACCACATGGTGCTGCTGGAGTTCCTGACCGCCGCCGGCATCACCGAGGGCATGGACGAGCT
GTACAAGGCTAGTGGTGGTTCTGGTGGAAGCGGAGCTACTAACTTCAGCCTGCTGAAGCAGGCTGGTGAC
GTGGAGGAGAACCCTGGACCTGCTAGTGGTGGTTCTGGTACCGAGTACAAGCCCACGGTGCGCCTCGCCA
CCCGCGACGACGTCCCCCGAGCCGTACGCACCCTCGCCGCCGCGTTCGCCGACTACCCCGCCACGCGCCA
CACCGTCGACCCGGACCGCCACATCGAGCGGGTCACCGAGCTGCAAGAACTCTTCCTCACGCGCGTCGGG
CTCGACATCGGCAAGGTGTGGGTCGCGGACGACGGCGCCGCGGTGGCGGTCTGGACCACGCCGGAGAGCG
TCGAAGCGGGGGCGGTGTTCGCCGAGATCGGCCCGCGCATGGCCGAGTTGAGCGGTTCCCGGCTGGCCGC
GCAGCAACAGATGGAAGGCCTCCTGGCGCCGCACCGGCCCAAGGAGCCCGCGTGGTTCCTGGCCACCGTC
GGCGTGTCGCCCGACCACCAGGGCAAGGGTCTGGGCAGCGCCGTCGTGCTCCCCGGAGTGGAGGCGGCCG
AGCGCGCCGGGGTGCCCGCCTTCCTGGAGACATCCGCGCCCCGCAACCTCCCCTTCTACGAGCGGCTCGG
CTTCACCGTCACCGCCGACGTCGAGTGCCCGAAGGACCGCGCGACCTGGTGCATGACCCGCAAGCCCGGT
GCCGCTAGCGGATCCACCGGTGTCTAGAAAGCTTTGAGGCCGGCCTGCAGGGATCAGCCTCGACTGTGCC
TTCTAGTTGCCAGCCATCTGTTGTTTGCCCCTCCCCCGTGCCTTCCTTGACCCTGGAAGGTGCCACTCCC
ACTGTCCTTTCCTAATAAAATGAGGAAATTGCATCGCATTGTCTGAGTAGGTGTCATTCTATTCTGGGGG
GTGGGGTGGGGCAGGACAGCAAGGGGGAGGATTGGGAAGACAATAGCAGGCATGCTGGGGATGCGGTGGG
CTCTATGGCTTCTGAGGCGGAAAGAACCAGCTGGGGCTCTAGGGGGTATCCCC
[124 nt withheld, positions 4814-4937]
C
[91 nt withheld, positions 4939-5029]
A
[49 nt withheld, positions 5031-5079]
CCTTTGACGTTGGAGTCCACGTTCTTT
[37 nt withheld, positions 5107-5143]
ACCCTATCTCGGTCTATTCTTTTGATTTATAAGGGATTTTGCCGATTTCGGCCTATTGGTTAAAAAATGA
GCTGATTTAACAAAAATTTAACGCGAATTAATTCTGTGGAATGTGTGTCAGTTAGGGTGTGGAAAGTCCC
CAGGCTCCCCAGCAGGCAGAAGTATGCAAAGCATGCATCTCAATTAGTCAGCAACCAGGTGTGGAAAGTC
CCCAGGCTCCCCAGCAGGCAGAAGTATGCAAAGCATGCATCTCAATTAGTCAGCAACCATAGTCCCGCCC
CTAACTCCGCCCATCCCGCCCCTAACTCCGCCCAGTTCCGCCCATTCTCCGCCCCATGGCTGACTAATTT
TTTTTATTTATGCAGAGGCCGAGGCCGCCTCTGCCTCTGAGCTATTCCAGAAGTAGTGAGGAGGCTTTTT
TGGAGGCCTAGGCTTTTGCAAAAAGCTCCCGGGAGCTTGTATATCCATTTTCGGATCTGATCAAGAGACA
GGATGAGGATCGTTTCGCATGATTGAACAAGATGGATTGCACGCAGGTTCTCCGGCCGCTTGGGTGGAGA
GGCTATTCGGCTATGACTGGGCACAACAGACAATCGGCTGCTCTGATGCCGCCGTGTTCCGGCTGTCAGC
GCAGGGGCGCCCGGTTCTTTTTGTCAAGACCGACCTGTCCGGTGCCCTGAATGAACTGCAGGACGAGGCA
GCGCGGCTATCGTGGCTGGCCACGACGGGCGTTCCTTGCGCAGCTGTGCTCGACGTTGTCACTGAAGCGG
GAAGGGACTGGCTGCTATTGGGCGAAGTGCCGGGGCAGGATCTCCTGTCATCTCACCTTGCTCCTGCCGA
GAAAGTATCCATCATGGCTGATGCAATGCGGCGGCTGCATACGCTTGATCCGGCTACCTGCCCATTCGAC
CACCAAGCGAAACATCGCATCGAGCGAGCACGTACTCGGATGGAAGCCGGTCTTGTCGATCAGGATGATC
TGGACGAAGAGCATCAGGGGCTCGCGCCAGCCGAACTGTTCGCCAGGCTCAAGGCGCGCATGCCCGACGG
CGAGGATCTCGTCGTGACCCATGGCGATGCCTGCTTGCCGAATATCATGGTGGAAAATGGCCGCTTTTCT
GGATTCATCGACTGTGGCCGGCTGGGTGTGGCGGACCGCTATCAGGACATAGCGTTGGCTACCCGTGATA
TTGCTGAAGAGCTTGGCGGCGAATGGGCTGACCGCTTCCTCGTGCTTTACGGTATCGCCGCTCCCGATTC
GCAGCGCATCGCCTTCTATCGCCTTCTTGACGAGTTCTTCTGAGCGGGACTCTGGGGTTCGAAATGACCG
ACCAAGCGACGCCCAACCTGCCATCACGAGATTTCGATTCCACCGCCGCCTTCTATGAAAGGTTGGGCTT
CGGAATCGTTTTCCGGGACGCCGGCTGGATGATCCTCCAGCGCGGGGATCTCATGCTGGAGTTCTTCGC
Features (pLannotate 1.2.2; 20 found; start..end, strand, type, name):
      8..129     +  polyA_signal   SV40 poly(A) signal: SV40 polyadenylation signal
    202..218     -  protein_bind   lac operator: The lac repressor binds to the lac operator to inhibit transcription in E. coli. This inhibition can be relieved by adding lactose or isopropyl-β-D-thiogalactopyranoside (IPTG). lac repressor encoded by lacI
    226..256     -  promoter       lac promoter: promoter for the E. coli lac operon
    271..292     -  protein_bind   CAP binding site: CAP binding activates transcription in the presence of cAMP. E. coli catabolite activator protein
    305..397     -  CDS            lacI (fragment): lac repressor; lacI; The lac repressor binds to the lac operator to inhibit transcription in E. coli. This inhibition can be relieved by adding lactose or isopropyl-β-D-thiogalactopyranoside (IPTG).
    580..1168    -  rep_origin     ori: high-copy-number ColE1/pMB1/pBR322/pUC origin of replication
   1339..2199    -  CDS            AmpR: β-lactamase; bla; confers resistance to ampicillin, carbenicillin, and related antibiotics
   2200..2304    -  promoter       AmpR promoter: bla
   2451..2754    +  enhancer       CMV enhancer: human cytomegalovirus immediate early enhancer
   2755..2958    +  promoter       CMV promoter: human cytomegalovirus (CMV) immediate early promoter
   2954..2987    +  LTR            5' LTR (truncated) (fragment): truncated 5' long terminal repeat (LTR) from HIV-1
   3003..3021    +  promoter       T7 promoter: promoter for bacteriophage T7 RNA polymerase
   3074..3787    +  CDS            YPet: YPet is a basic (constitutively fluorescent) yellow fluorescent protein published in 2005, derived from Aequorea victoria. It has moderate acid sensitivity.
   3890..4483    +  CDS            PuroR (fragment): puromycin N-acetyltransferase; pac from Streptomyces alboniger; confers resistance to puromycin
   4544..4768    +  polyA_signal   bGH poly(A) signal: bovine growth hormone polyadenylation signal
   4772..4793    +  promoter       SV40 promoter (fragment): SV40 enhancer and early promoter
   4814..5242    +  rep_origin     f1 ori (sequence partly withheld): f1 bacteriophage origin of replication; arrow indicates direction of (+) strand synthesis
   5256..5585    +  promoter       SV40 promoter: SV40 enhancer and early promoter
   5652..6443    +  CDS            neo: KKA2_KLEPN - Also known as kan, nptII. Experimental evidence at protein level: Swiss-Prot protein existence level 1. Resistance to kanamycin, neomycin, paromomycin, ribostamycin, butirosin and gentamicin B. From Klebsiella pneumoniae.
   6467..13      +  CDS            ble (fragment) (across the origin): BLE_KLEPN - Experimental evidence at protein level: Swiss-Prot protein existence level 1. Binding protein with a strong affinity to the bleomycin family of antibiotics. Binds to CL990; an antimitotic-antibiotic compound. From Klebsiella pneumoniae.
