[The description below was written by a language model from this plasmid's Addgene catalogue record and pLannotate feature annotations shown in this document.]
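Description:
pTS1047-Tier1-PhCMV-YPet-p2A-PuroR is a mammalian expression plasmid of about 6.6 kb built on pMM1, a pcDNA3.1-derived backbone, and belongs to the "Tier-1" level of the VAMSyB modular plasmid architecture for mammalian synthetic biology. In E. coli it replicates at high copy from a ColE1/pUC-type origin and is selected with ampicillin through the β-lactamase gene. An f1 phage origin is also present, along with residual lac promoter/operator sequences typical of this backbone family.

The payload is a single bicistronic transcription unit. The human cytomegalovirus immediate-early enhancer and promoter (PhCMV) drive the yellow fluorescent protein YPet, an Aequorea victoria derivative. YPet is joined, according to the catalogue entry, by a P2A self-cleaving peptide to puromycin N-acetyltransferase (PuroR, of Streptomyces origin), and the unit ends at the bovine growth hormone polyadenylation signal. The P2A element is not annotated separately in the feature table but would lie in the gap between the two coding sequences. Ribosomal skipping at this peptide yields the two proteins from one mRNA, so yellow fluorescence and puromycin resistance are coupled in transfected cells. A T7 promoter lies between the CMV promoter and YPet. The short hits annotated as an HIV-1 LTR fragment and a ble fragment look like incidental sequence matches rather than functional parts.

Downstream, the backbone carries an independent SV40 early promoter–neo–SV40 poly(A) cassette, which gives G418 resistance as a second mammalian selection option. The construct provides constitutive YPet expression with puromycin selection, for example to mark and enrich transfected or stably expressing cells. It can also serve as a standard module within the VAMSyB system.
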