Addgene plasmid #169498: pTS1047-Tier1-PhCMV-YPet-p2A-PuroR
Purpose: Tier-1 vector encoding PhCMV-driven YPet in combination with a marker for puromycin selection (PhCMV-YPet-p2A-PuroR-pA).
Depositing lab: Martin Fussenegger. Depositing organization: ETH Zurich (Swiss Federal Institute of Technology). Publication: A versatile plasmid architecture for mammalian synthetic biology (VAMSyB). Haellman V, Strittmatter T, Bertschi A, Stucheli P, Fussenegger M. Metab Eng. 2021 Jul;66:41-50. doi: 10.1016/j.ymben.2021.04.003. Epub 2021 Apr 18. PubMed 33857582.
Backbone
  Vector backbone: pMM1 (pcDNA3.1-based)
  Backbone size w/o insert (bp): 4435
  Vector type: Mammalian Expression
  Selectable markers: Neomycin (select with G418)
Growth in bacteria
  Bacterial resistance: Ampicillin, 100 μg/mL
  Growth temperature: 37°C
  Growth strain: DH5alpha
  Copy number: High Copy
Gene/Insert
  Gene/Insert name: PCMV-driven YPet-P2aA-PuroR (alt name: PCMV-Ypet-p2a-PuroR)
  Species: Streptomyces sp.
  Promoter: PhCMV
  Cloning method: Restriction Enzyme; 5′ cloning site Unknown (unknown if destroyed)
  Sequencing primers: 5′ AmpStart; 3′ BGH-rev
Terms and licenses: Academic/Nonprofit Terms; Industry Terms: Not Available to Industry
How to cite: pTS1047-Tier1-PhCMV-YPet-p2A-PuroR was a gift from Martin Fussenegger (Addgene plasmid # 169498 ; http://n2t.net/addgene:169498 ; RRID:Addgene_169498)
